Addgene plasmid #168123: Go1-CASE
Purpose: Encodes a BRET-based activity sensor for the heterotrimeric G protein Go1. Composed of the subunits G alpha o1 (GNAO1) tagged with NanoLuciferase, G beta 3 (GNB3) and Venus-tagged G gamma 9 (GNG9).
Depositing lab: Gunnar Schulte. Depositing organization: Karolinska Institutet. Publication: Quantitative assessment of constitutive G protein-coupled receptor activity with BRET-based G protein biosensors. Schihada H, Shekhani R, Schulte G. Sci Signal. 2021 Sep 7;14(699):eabf1653. doi: 10.1126/scisignal.abf1653. Epub 2021 Sep 7. PubMed 34516756.
Backbone
  Vector backbone: Clontech-style N1
  Backbone manufacturer: Clontech
  Vector type: Mammalian Expression, Luciferase
Growth in bacteria
  Bacterial resistance: Kanamycin, 50 μg/mL
  Growth temperature: 37°C
  Growth strain: DH5alpha
  Copy number: High Copy
Gene/Insert
  Gene/Insert name: GNAO1, GNB3, GNG9
  Species: H. sapiens (human)
  Mutation: NLuc is inserted at L91/G92 within GNAO1
  Entrez Gene: GNAO1 (a.k.a. DEE17, EIEE17, G-ALPHA-o, GNAO, HG1G, HLA-DQB1, NEDIM); GNB3 (a.k.a. CSNB1H, HG2D); GNGT2 (a.k.a. G-GAMMA-8, G-GAMMA-C, GNG9, GNGT8, HG3I)
  Tag / fusion protein: cpVenus on GNG9 (N terminal on insert)
  Cloning method: Unknown
Terms and licenses: Academic/Nonprofit Terms; Industry Terms: Not Available to Industry
Depositor comments: Please visit https://www.biorxiv.org/content/10.1101/2021.02.05.429900v1 for bioRxiv preprint.
How to cite: Go1-CASE was a gift from Gunnar Schulte (Addgene plasmid # 168123 ; http://n2t.net/addgene:168123 ; RRID:Addgene_168123)
