[The description below was written by a language model from this plasmid's Addgene catalogue record and pLannotate feature annotations shown in this document.]
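Description:
Go1-CASE is a mammalian expression plasmid built on a Clontech-style N1 backbone that encodes all three subunits of the human heterotrimeric G protein Go1 as a single-plasmid BRET activity sensor. It is propagated in E. coli at high copy from a ColE1/pUC-type origin and also carries an f1 origin. The Tn5 NeoR/KanR gene is driven by tandem bacterial (bla) and SV40 early promoters and terminated by an HSV TK polyadenylation signal. This arrangement gives kanamycin selection in bacteria and potentially G418 selection in mammalian cells.

The payload is a single CMV enhancer/promoter-driven transcript ending in an SV40 poly(A) signal. It begins with G beta 3 (GNB3), followed after a short gap by circularly permuted Venus (annotated as cp173Venus) fused to the N terminus of G gamma 9 (GNG9/GNGT2). How the beta and Venus-gamma reading frames are separated is not annotated, so the record does not state whether a self-cleaving peptide or another linker lies between them. An EMCV IRES then directs translation of G alpha o1 (GNAO1), which is interrupted by NanoLuc luciferase inserted between L91 and G92. The automated annotation labels the gamma subunit as a GNG11 fragment and the two halves of the alpha subunit as rice and Dictyostelium G alpha fragments. These are most likely homology-based matches to the human sequences described in the catalogue entry rather than distinct inserts.

In the assembled heterotrimer, NanoLuc on G alpha serves as the energy donor and Venus on G gamma as the acceptor. G protein activation and the resulting subunit rearrangement or dissociation therefore change the BRET signal. The sensor is intended for measuring GPCR-driven Go1 activation in transfected cells, including quantitative assessment of constitutive receptor activity.
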