Features (pLannotate 1.2.2; 21 found; start..end, strand, type, name):
      1..304     +  enhancer       CMV enhancer: human cytomegalovirus immediate early enhancer
    305..508     +  promoter       CMV promoter: human cytomegalovirus (CMV) immediate early promoter
    537..1556    +  CDS            GNB3 (sequence partly withheld): GBB3_HUMAN - Experimental evidence at protein level: Swiss-Prot protein existence level 1. Guanine nucleotide-binding proteins (G proteins) are involved as a modulator or transducer in various transmembrane signaling systems. The beta and gamma chains are required for the GTPase activity, for replacement of GDP by GTP, and for G protein-effector interaction. From Homo sapiens (Human).
   1617..2351    +  CDS            cp173Venus: circularly permuted form of the Venus yellow fluorescent protein (Nagai et al., 2004) efficient FRET acceptor for CFP
   2370..2570    +  CDS            GNG11 (fragment): GBG11_HUMAN - Also known as GNGT11. Experimental evidence at protein level: Swiss-Prot protein existence level 1. Guanine nucleotide-binding proteins (G proteins) are involved as a modulator or transducer in various transmembrane signaling systems. The beta and gamma chains are required for the GTPase activity, for replacement of GDP by GTP, and for G protein-effector interaction. From Homo sapiens (Human).
   2598..2615    -  promoter       SP6 promoter (fragment): promoter for bacteriophage SP6 RNA polymerase
   2738..3200    +  misc_feature   IRES: internal ribosome entry site (IRES) of the encephalomyocarditis virus (EMCV)
   3310..3450    +  CDS            GPA1 (fragment): GPA1_ORYSJ - Also known as D1 From Oryza sativa subsp. japonica (Rice).
   3505..4013    +  CDS            Nluc (fragment): NanoLuc® luciferase human codon-optimized
   4147..4791    +  CDS            gpaF (fragment): GPA6_DICDI - Experimental evidence at transcript level: Swiss-Prot protein existence level 2. Guanine nucleotide-binding proteins (G proteins) are involved as modulators or transducers in various transmembrane signaling systems. G alpha-6 is involved in the folic acid chemotaxis signal transduction pathway. From Dictyostelium discoideum (Slime mold).
   4845..4928    +  CDS            large T antigen (fragment): large T antigen from SV40 (simian virus 40)
   4951..5072    +  polyA_signal   SV40 poly(A) signal: SV40 polyadenylation signal
   5106..5534    -  rep_origin     f1 ori (sequence partly withheld): f1 bacteriophage origin of replication; arrow indicates direction of (+) strand synthesis
   5561..5665    +  promoter       AmpR promoter: bla
   5667..6024    +  promoter       SV40 promoter: SV40 enhancer and early promoter
   6059..6853    +  CDS            NeoR/KanR: aminoglycoside phosphotransferase from Tn5; aph(3')-II (or nptII); confers resistance to neomycin, kanamycin, and G418 (Geneticin®)
   6874..7026    +  CDS            ble (fragment): BLE_KLEPN - Experimental evidence at protein level: Swiss-Prot protein existence level 1. Binding protein with a strong affinity to the bleomycin family of antibiotics. Binds to CL990; an antimitotic-antibiotic compound. From Klebsiella pneumoniae.
   7085..7132    +  polyA_signal   HSV TK poly(A) signal: herpes simplex virus thymidine kinase polyadenylation signal (Cole and Stacy, 1985)
   7223..7239    -  polyA_signal   bGH poly(A) signal (fragment): bovine growth hormone polyadenylation signal
   7461..8049    +  rep_origin     ori: high-copy-number ColE1/pMB1/pBR322/pUC origin of replication
   8164..8223    +  enhancer       CMV enhancer (fragment): human cytomegalovirus immediate early enhancer
>Addgene plasmid #168123 | Go1-CASE | addgene full sequence | sequence record 332865 | Addgene NGS Result
CGTTACATAACTTACGGTAAATGGCCCGCCTGGCTGACCGCCCAACGACCCCCGCCCATTGACGTCAATA
ATGACGTATGTTCCCATAGTAACGCCAATAGGGACTTTCCATTGACGTCAATGGGTGGAGTATTTACGGT
AAACTGCCCACTTGGCAGTACATCAAGTGTATCATATGCCAAGTACGCCCCCTATTGACGTCAATGACGG
TAAATGGCCCGCCTGGCATTATGCCCAGTACATGACCTTATGGGACTTTCCTACTTGGCAGTACATCTAC
GTATTAGTCATCGCTATTACCATGGTGATGCGGTTTTGGCAGTACATCAATGGGCGTGGATAGCGGTTTG
ACTCACGGGGATTTCCAAGTCTCCACCCCATTGACGTCAATGGGAGTTTGTTTTGGCACCAAAATCAACG
GGACTTTCCAAAATGTCGTAACAACTCCGCCCCATTGACGCAAATGGGCGGTAGGCGTGTACGGTGGGAG
GTCTATATAAGCAGAGCTGGTTTAGTGAACCGTCAGATCCGCTAGCATG
[1017 nt withheld, positions 540-1556]
GAGGGCAGAGGAAGTCTTCTAACATGCGGTGACGTGGAGGAGAATCCCGGCCCTACCGGTATGGACGGCG
GCGTGCAGCTCGCCGACCACTACCAGCAGAACACCCCCATCGGCGACGGCCCCGTGCTGCTGCCCGACAA
CCACTACCTGAGCTACCAGTCCGCCCTGAGCAAAGACCCCAACGAGAAGCGCGATCACATGGTCCTGCTG
GAGTTCGTGACCGCCGCCGGGATCACTCTCGGCATGGACGAGCTGTACAAGGGTGGCAGCGGTGGCATGG
TGAGCAAGGGCGAGGAGCTGTTCACCGGGGTGGTGCCCATCCTGGTCGAGCTGGACGGCGACGTAAACGG
CCACAAGTTCAGCGTGTCCGGCGAGGGCGAGGGCGATGCCACCTACGGCAAGCTGACCCTGAAGCTGATC
TGCACCACCGGCAAGCTGCCCGTGCCCTGGCCCACCCTCGTGACCACCCTGGGCTACGGCCTGCAGTGCT
TCGCCCGCTACCCCGACCACATGAAGCAGCACGACTTCTTCAAGTCCGCCATGCCCGAAGGCTACGTCCA
GGAGCGCACCATCTTCTTCAAGGACGACGGCAACTACAAGACCCGCGCCGAGGTGAAGTTCGAGGGCGAC
ACCCTGGTGAACCGCATCGAGCTGAAGGGCATCGACTTCAAGGAGGACGGCAACATCCTGGGGCACAAGC
TGGAGTACAACTACAACAGCCACAACGTCTATATCACCGCCGACAAACAGAAGAACGGCATCAAGGCCAA
CTTCAAGATCCGCCACAACATCGAGTCCGGACTCAGATCTGCCCAGGATCTCAGCGAGAAGGACCTGTTG
AAGATGGAGGTGGAGCAGCTGAAGAAAGAAGTGAAAAACACAAGAATTCCGATTTCCAAAGCGGGAAAGG
AAATCAAGGAGTACGTGGAGGCCCAAGCAGGAAACGATCCTTTTCTCAAAGGCATCCCTGAGGACAAGAA
TCCCTTCAAGGAGAAAGGTGGCTGTCTGATAAGCTAAGTCGACAGATCTCAATTGGGGCCCCTATAGTGT
CACCTAAATAATTCCGCCCCCCCCTCTCCCTCCCCCCCCCCTAACGTTACTGGCCGAAGCCGCTTGGAAT
AAGGCCGGTGTGCGTTTGTCTATATGTTATTTTCCACCATATTGCCGTCTTTTGGCAATGTGAGGGCCCG
GAAACCTGGCCCTGTCTTCTTGACGAGCATTCCTAGGGGTCTTTCCCCTCTCGCCAAAGGAATGCAAGGT
CTGTTGAATGTCGTGAAGGAAGCAGTTCCTCTGGAAGCTTCTTGAAGACAAACAACGTCTGTAGCGACCC
TTTGCAGGCAGCGGAACCCCCCACCTGGCGACAGGTGCCTCTGCGGCCAAAAGCCACGTGTATAAGATAC
ACCTGCAAAGGCGGCACAACCCCAGTGCCACGTTGTGAGTTGGATAGTTGTGGAAAGAGTCAAATGGCTC
TCCTCAAGCGTATTCAACAAGGGGCTGAAGGATGCCCAGAAGGTACCCCATTGTATGGGATCTGATCTGG
GGCCTCGGTGCACATGCTTTACATGTGTTTAGTCGAGGTTAAAAAAACGTCTAGGCCCCCCGAACCACGG
GGACGTGGTTTTCCTTTGAAAAACACGATGATAATGGATCCATGGGATGTACTCTGAGCGCAGAGGAGAG
AGCCGCCCTCGAGCGGAGCAAGGCGATTGAGAAAAACCTCAAAGAGGATGGCATCAGCGCCGCCAAAGAC
GTGAAATTACTCCTGCTCGGTGCTGGAGAATCAGGAAAAAGCACCATTGTGAAGCAGATGAAAATAATCC
ATGAAGATGGCTTCTCCGGAGAAGACGTGAAACAGTACAAGCCTGTTGTCTACAGCAACACTATCCAGTC
CCTGGCAGCCATCGTCCGGGCCATGGACACTTTGAGCGGTGGAGGCGGGACGCGTTCTGTCTTCACACTC
GAAGATTTCGTTGGGGACTGGCGACAGACAGCCGGCTACAACCTGGACCAAGTCCTTGAACAGGGAGGTG
TGTCCAGTTTGTTTCAGAATCTCGGGGTGTCCGTAACTCCGATCCAAAGGATTGTCCTGAGCGGTGAAAA
TGGGCTGAAGATCGACATCCATGTCATCATCCCGTATGAAGGTCTGAGCGGCGACCAAATGGGCCAGATC
GAAAAAATTTTTAAGGTGGTGTACCCTGTGGATGATCATCACTTTAAGGTGATCCTGCACTATGGCACAC
TGGTAATCGACGGGGTTACGCCGAACATGATCGACTATTTCGGACGGCCGTATGAAGGCATCGCCGTGTT
CGACGGCAAAAAGATCACTGTAACAGGGACCCTGTGGAACGGCAACAAAATTATCGACGAGCGCCTGATC
AACCCCGACGGCTCCCTGCTGTTCCGAGTAACCATCAACGGAGTGACCGGCTGGCGGCTGTGCGAACGCA
TTCTGGCCACCGGTGGTGGCGGATCCGGCATCGAATATGGTGATAAGGAGAGAAAGGCTGACGCCAAGAT
GGTGTGTGATGTGGTGAGTCGGATGGAAGACACCGAGCCCTTCTCTGCAGAGCTGCTTTCTGCCATGATG
CGGCTCTGGGGCGACTCAGGAATCCAAGAGTGCTTCAACCGGTCCCGGGAGTATCAGCTCAACGACTCTG
CCAAATACTACCTGGACAGCCTGGATCGGATTGGGGCCGCCGACTACCAGCCCACCGAGCAGGACATCCT
CCGAACCAGGGTCAAAACCACTGGCATCGTAGAAACCCACTTCACATTCAAGAACCTCCACTTCAGGCTG
TTTGACGTCGGAGGCCAGCGATCTGAACGCAAGAAGTGGATCCATTGCTTCGAGGACGTCACGGCCATCA
TTTTCTGTGTCGCGCTCAGCGGCTATGACCAGGTGCTCCACGAAGACGAAACCACGAACCGCATGCACGA
GTCTCTCATGCTCTTCGACTCCATCTGTAACAACAAGTTCTTCATCGATACCTCCATCATTCTCTTCCTC
AACAAGAAAGATCTCTTTGGCGAGAAGATCAAGAAGTCACCTTTGACCATCTGCTTTCCTGAATACACAG
GTCCCAATACCTATGAAGACGCAGCCGCCTACATCCAAGCACAATTTGAAAGCAAAAACCGCTCACCCAA
CAAAGAAATATATTGTCACATGACTTGTGCCACAGACACGAATAACATCCAGGTGGTGTTCGACGCCGTC
ACCGACATCATCATTGCCAACAACCTCCGGGGCTGCGGCTTGTACTAATCTAGAGGGCCGCGACTCTAGA
TCATAATCAGCCATACCACATTTGTAGAGGTTTTACTTGCTTTAAAAAACCTCCCACACCTCCCCCTGAA
CCTGAAACATAAAATGAATGCAATTGTTGTTGTTAACTTGTTTATTGCAGCTTATAATGGTTACAAATAA
AGCAATAGCATCACAAATTTCACAAATAAAGCATTTTTTTCACTGCATTCTAGTTGTGGTTTGTCCAAAC
TCATCAATGTATCTTAAGGCGTAAATTGTAAGCGTTAATATTTTGTTAAAATTCGCGTTAAATTTTTGTT
AAATCAGCTCATTTTTTAACCAATAGGCCGAAATCGGCAAAATCCCTTATAAATCAAAAGAATAGACCGA
GATAGGGT
[37 nt withheld, positions 5205-5241]
AAAGAACGTGGACTCCAACGTCAAAGG
[49 nt withheld, positions 5269-5317]
T
[91 nt withheld, positions 5319-5409]
G
[124 nt withheld, positions 5411-5534]
CAGGTGGCACTTTTCGGGGAAATGTGCGCGGAACCCCTATTTGTTTATTTTTCTAAATACATTCAAATAT
GTATCCGCTCATGAGACAATAACCCTGATAAATGCTTCAATAATATTGAAAAAGGAAGAGTCCTGAGGCG
GAAAGAACCAGCTGTGGAATGTGTGTCAGTTAGGGTGTGGAAAGTCCCCAGGCTCCCCAGCAGGCAGAAG
TATGCAAAGCATGCATCTCAATTAGTCAGCAACCAGGTGTGGAAAGTCCCCAGGCTCCCCAGCAGGCAGA
AGTATGCAAAGCATGCATCTCAATTAGTCAGCAACCATAGTCCCGCCCCTAACTCCGCCCATCCCGCCCC
TAACTCCGCCCAGTTCCGCCCATTCTCCGCCCCATGGCTGACTAATTTTTTTTATTTATGCAGAGGCCGA
GGCCGCCTCGGCCTCTGAGCTATTCCAGAAGTAGTGAGGAGGCTTTTTTGGAGGCCTAGGCTTTTGCAAA
GATCGATCAAGAGACAGGATGAGGATCGTTTCGCATGATTGAACAAGATGGATTGCACGCAGGTTCTCCG
GCCGCTTGGGTGGAGAGGCTATTCGGCTATGACTGGGCACAACAGACAATCGGCTGCTCTGATGCCGCCG
TGTTCCGGCTGTCAGCGCAGGGGCGCCCGGTTCTTTTTGTCAAGACCGACCTGTCCGGTGCCCTGAATGA
ACTGCAAGACGAGGCAGCGCGGCTATCGTGGCTGGCCACGACGGGCGTTCCTTGCGCAGCTGTGCTCGAC
GTTGTCACTGAAGCGGGAAGGGACTGGCTGCTATTGGGCGAAGTGCCGGGGCAGGATCTCCTGTCATCTC
ACCTTGCTCCTGCCGAGAAAGTATCCATCATGGCTGATGCAATGCGGCGGCTGCATACGCTTGATCCGGC
TACCTGCCCATTCGACCACCAAGCGAAACATCGCATCGAGCGAGCACGTACTCGGATGGAAGCCGGTCTT
GTCGATCAGGATGATCTGGACGAAGAGCATCAGGGGCTCGCGCCAGCCGAACTGTTCGCCAGGCTCAAGG
CGAGCATGCCCGACGGCGAGGATCTCGTCGTGACCCATGGCGATGCCTGCTTGCCGAATATCATGGTGGA
AAATGGCCGCTTTTCTGGATTCATCGACTGTGGCCGGCTGGGTGTGGCGGACCGCTATCAGGACATAGCG
TTGGCTACCCGTGATATTGCTGAAGAGCTTGGCGGCGAATGGGCTGACCGCTTCCTCGTGCTTTACGGTA
TCGCCGCTCCCGATTCGCAGCGCATCGCCTTCTATCGCCTTCTTGACGAGTTCTTCTGAGCGGGACTCTG
GGGTTCGAAATGACCGACCAAGCGACGCCCAACCTGCCATCACGAGATTTCGATTCCACCGCCGCCTTCT
ATGAAAGGTTGGGCTTCGGAATCGTTTTCCGGGACGCCGGCTGGATGATCCTCCAGCGCGGGGATCTCAT
GCTGGAGTTCTTCGCCCACCCTAGGGGGAGGCTAACTGAAACACGGAAGGAGACAATACCGGAAGGAACC
CGCGCTATGACGGCAATAAAAAGACAGAATAAAACGCACGGTGTTGGGTCGTTTGTTCATAAACGCGGGG
TTCGGTCCCAGGGCTGGCACTCTGTCGATACCCCACCGAGACCCCATTGGGGCCAATACGCCCGCGTTTC
TTCCTTTTCCCCACCCCACCCCCCAAGTTCGGGTGAAGGCCCAGGGCTCGCAGCCAACGTCGGGGCGGCA
GGCCCTGCCATAGCCTCAGGTTACTCATATATACTTTAGATTGATTTAAAACTTCATTTTTAATTTAAAA
GGATCTAGGTGAAGATCCTTTTTGATAATCTCATGACCAAAATCCCTTAACGTGAGTTTTCGTTCCACTG
AGCGTCAGACCCCGTAGAAAAGATCAAAGGATCTTCTTGAGATCCTTTTTTTCTGCGCGTAATCTGCTGC
TTGCAAACAAAAAAACCACCGCTACCAGCGGTGGTTTGTTTGCCGGATCAAGAGCTACCAACTCTTTTTC
CGAAGGTAACTGGCTTCAGCAGAGCGCAGATACCAAATACTGTTCTTCTAGTGTAGCCGTAGTTAGGCCA
CCACTTCAAGAACTCTGTAGCACCGCCTACATACCTCGCTCTGCTAATCCTGTTACCAGTGGCTGCTGCC
AGTGGCGATAAGTCGTGTCTTACCGGGTTGGACTCAAGACGATAGTTACCGGATAAGGCGCAGCGGTCGG
GCTGAACGGGGGGTTCGTGCACACAGCCCAGCTTGGAGCGAACGACCTACACCGAACTGAGATACCTACA
GCGTGAGCTATGAGAAAGCGCCACGCTTCCCGAAGGGAGAAAGGCGGACAGGTATCCGGTAAGCGGCAGG
GTCGGAACAGGAGAGCGCACGAGGGAGCTTCCAGGGGGAAACGCCTGGTATCTTTATAGTCCTGTCGGGT
TTCGCCACCTCTGACTTGAGCGTCGATTTTTGTGATGCTCGTCAGGGGGGCGGAGCCTATGGAAAAACGC
CAGCAACGCGGCCTTTTTACGGTTCCTGGCCTTTTGCTGGCCTTTTGCTCACATGTTCTTTCCTGCGTTA
TCCCCTGATTCTGTGGATAACCGTATTACCGCCATGCATTAGTTATTAATAGTAATCAATTACGGGGTCA
TTAGTTCATAGCCCATATATGGAGTTCCG
